>Addgene plasmid #199707 | pcDNA3.1(-)-Green Falcan10 | addgene full sequence | sequence record 394159 | Addgene NGS Result
GACGGATCGGGAGATCTCCCGATCCCCTATGGTGCACTCTCAGTACAATCTGCTCTGATGCCGCATAGTT
AAGCCAGTATCTGCTCCCTGCTTGTGTGTTGGAGGTCGCTGAGTAGTGCGCGAGCAAAATTTAAGCTACA
ACAAGGCAAGGCTTGACCGACAATTGCATGAAGAATCTGCTTAGGGTTAGGCGTTTTGCGCTGCTTCGCG
ATGTACGGGCCAGATATACGCGTTGACATTGATTATTGACTAGTTATTAATAGTAATCAATTACGGGGTC
ATTAGTTCATAGCCCATATATGGAGTTCCGCGTTACATAACTTACGGTAAATGGCCCGCCTGGCTGACCG
CCCAACGACCCCCGCCCATTGACGTCAATAATGACGTATGTTCCCATAGTAACGCCAATAGGGACTTTCC
ATTGACGTCAATGGGTGGAGTATTTACGGTAAACTGCCCACTTGGCAGTACATCAAGTGTATCATATGCC
AAGTACGCCCCCTATTGACGTCAATGACGGTAAATGGCCCGCCTGGCATTATGCCCAGTACATGACCTTA
TGGGACTTTCCTACTTGGCAGTACATCTACGTATTAGTCATCGCTATTACCATGGTGATGCGGTTTTGGC
AGTACATCAATGGGCGTGGATAGCGGTTTGACTCACGGGGATTTCCAAGTCTCCACCCCATTGACGTCAA
TGGGAGTTTGTTTTGGCACCAAAATCAACGGGACTTTCCAAAATGTCGTAACAACTCCGCCCCATTGACG
CAAATGGGCGGTAGGCGTGTACGGTGGGAGGTCTATATAAGCAGAGCTCTCTGGCTAACTAGAGAACCCA
CTGCTTACTGGCTTATCGAAATTAATACGACTCACTATAGGGAGACCCAAGCTGGCTAGCGTTTAAACGG
GCCCTCTAGACTCGAGCGGCCGCCACTGTGCTGGATATCTGCAGAATTCATGGCCGAGGAAAGCGACAGC
GTGGATTCTGCGGATGCAGAGGAGGATGACTCTGATGTCTGGTGGGGTGGAGCGGACACAGACTACGCTG
ATGGCGGTGAAGACAAAGTAGTAGAAGTCGCCGAAGAGGAGGAAGTGGCTGATGTTGAGGAAGAGGAAGC
TGATGATGATGAGGATGTGGAGGATGGGGACGAGGTGGAGGAGGAGGCCGAGGAGCCCTACGAAGAGGCC
ACCGAGAGAACAACCAGCACTGCCACCACCACCACAACCACCACTGAGTCCGTGGAGGAGGTGGGATCCA
TGGTGAGCAAGGGCGAGGAGCTGTTCACCGGGGTGGTGCCCATCCAGGTCGAGCTGGACGGCGACGTAAA
CGGCCACAAGTTCAGCGTGTCCGGCGAGGGTGAGGGCGATGCCACCTACGGCAAGCTGACCCTGAAGTTC
ATCTGCACCACCGGCAAGCTGCCCGTGCCCTGGCCCACCCTCGTGACCACCCTGACCTACGGCGTGCAGT
GCTTCAGCCGCTACCCCGACCACATGAAGCAGCACGACTTCTTCAAGTCCGCCATGCCCGAAGGCTACAT
CCAGGAGCGCACCATCTTCTTCAAGGACGACGGCAACTACAAGACCCGCGCCGAGGTGAAGTTCGAGGGC
GACACCCTGGTGAACCGCATCGAGCTGAAGGGCATCGACTTCAAGGAGGACGGCAACATCCTGCGGCACA
AGCTGGAGTACAACCATTTAAAGCCTATTGTTTTGGTGCGTCGCAAGCGGGGCGGTGTGAGTGCTGAAGT
CTACACTGAAGAAGATGCTGTCTCCTACGTGAGGAAGGTCATTCCCAAGGACTATAAGACCATGACCGCG
CTGGCCAAGGCCATTTCTAAGAACGTGCTCTTTTCTCACCTGGACGACAACGAGAGAAGTGACATATTTG
ACGCCATGTTTCCTGTCACTCACATCGGTGGGGAAACAGTCATACAGCAAGGGAATGAAGGAGATAATTT
CTATGTGATTGACCAAGGAGAAGTAGATGTATATGTGAACGGGGAATGGGTGACCAACATCAGTGAGGGG
GGAAGTTTCGGGGAGCTGGCTCTCATCTACGGCACCCCCAGACATTCTACCGTGAAGGCCAAGACGGACC
TCAAGCTCTGGGGTATCGACCGTGACAGCTACAGGCGCATCCTCATGGGACGCAATCTGAGGAAACGCAA
GATGTATGAGGAGAGAGTGTTATCTCAGTCACTGGAGAACGTCTATATCAATGCCGACAAGCAGAAGAAC
GGCATCAAGGCGAACTTCAAGATCCGCCACAACATCGAGGACGGCGGCGTGCAGCTCGCCTACCACTACC
AGCAGAACACCCCCATCGGCGACGGCCCCGTGCTGCTGCCCGACAACCACTACCTGAGCGTGCAGTCCAT
ACTTTCGAAAGACCCCAACGAGAAGCGCGATCACATGGTCCTGCTGGAGTTCGTGACCGCCGCCGGGATC
ACTCTCGGCATGGACGAGCTGTACAAGTAAAAGCTTAAGTTTAAACCGCTGATCAGCCTCGACTGTGCCT
TCTAGTTGCCAGCCATCTGTTGTTTGCCCCTCCCCCGTGCCTTCCTTGACCCTGGAAGGTGCCACTCCCA
CTGTCCTTTCCTAATAAAATGAGGAAATTGCATCGCATTGTCTGAGTAGGTGTCATTCTATTCTGGGGGG
TGGGGTGGGGCAGGACAGCAAGGGGGAGGATTGGGAAGACAATAGCAGGCATGCTGGGGATGCGGTGGGC
TCTATGGCTTCTGAGGCGGAAAGAACCAGCTGGGGCTCTAGGGGGTATCCCC
[124 nt withheld, positions 2783-2906]
C
[91 nt withheld, positions 2908-2998]
A
[49 nt withheld, positions 3000-3048]
CCTTTGACGTTGGAGTCCACGTTCTTT
[37 nt withheld, positions 3076-3112]
ACCCTATCTCGGTCTATTCTTTTGATTTATAAGGGATTTTGCCGATTTCGGCCTATTGGTTAAAAAATGA
GCTGATTTAACAAAAATTTAACGCGAATTAATTCTGTGGAATGTGTGTCAGTTAGGGTGTGGAAAGTCCC
CAGGCTCCCCAGCAGGCAGAAGTATGCAAAGCATGCATCTCAATTAGTCAGCAACCAGGTGTGGAAAGTC
CCCAGGCTCCCCAGCAGGCAGAAGTATGCAAAGCATGCATCTCAATTAGTCAGCAACCATAGTCCCGCCC
CTAACTCCGCCCATCCCGCCCCTAACTCCGCCCAGTTCCGCCCATTCTCCGCCCCATGGCTGACTAATTT
TTTTTATTTATGCAGAGGCCGAGGCCGCCTCTGCCTCTGAGCTATTCCAGAAGTAGTGAGGAGGCTTTTT
TGGAGGCCTAGGCTTTTGCAAAAAGCTCCCGGGAGCTTGTATATCCATTTTCGGATCTGATCAAGAGACA
GGATGAGGATCGTTTCGCATGATTGAACAAGATGGATTGCACGCAGGTTCTCCGGCCGCTTGGGTGGAGA
GGCTATTCGGCTATGACTGGGCACAACAGACAATCGGCTGCTCTGATGCCGCCGTGTTCCGGCTGTCAGC
GCAGGGGCGCCCGGTTCTTTTTGTCAAGACCGACCTGTCCGGTGCCCTGAATGAACTGCAGGACGAGGCA
GCGCGGCTATCGTGGCTGGCCACGACGGGCGTTCCTTGCGCAGCTGTGCTCGACGTTGTCACTGAAGCGG
GAAGGGACTGGCTGCTATTGGGCGAAGTGCCGGGGCAGGATCTCCTGTCATCTCACCTTGCTCCTGCCGA
GAAAGTATCCATCATGGCTGATGCAATGCGGCGGCTGCATACGCTTGATCCGGCTACCTGCCCATTCGAC
CACCAAGCGAAACATCGCATCGAGCGAGCACGTACTCGGATGGAAGCCGGTCTTGTCGATCAGGATGATC
TGGACGAAGAGCATCAGGGGCTCGCGCCAGCCGAACTGTTCGCCAGGCTCAAGGCGCGCATGCCCGACGG
CGAGGATCTCGTCGTGACCCATGGCGATGCCTGCTTGCCGAATATCATGGTGGAAAATGGCCGCTTTTCT
GGATTCATCGACTGTGGCCGGCTGGGTGTGGCGGACCGCTATCAGGACATAGCGTTGGCTACCCGTGATA
TTGCTGAAGAGCTTGGCGGCGAATGGGCTGACCGCTTCCTCGTGCTTTACGGTATCGCCGCTCCCGATTC
GCAGCGCATCGCCTTCTATCGCCTTCTTGACGAGTTCTTCTGAGCGGGACTCTGGGGTTCGAAATGACCG
ACCAAGCGACGCCCAACCTGCCATCACGAGATTTCGATTCCACCGCCGCCTTCTATGAAAGGTTGGGCTT
CGGAATCGTTTTCCGGGACGCCGGCTGGATGATCCTCCAGCGCGGGGATCTCATGCTGGAGTTCTTCGCC
CACCCCAACTTGTTTATTGCAGCTTATAATGGTTACAAATAAAGCAATAGCATCACAAATTTCACAAATA
AAGCATTTTTTTCACTGCATTCTAGTTGTGGTTTGTCCAAACTCATCAATGTATCTTATCATGTCTGTAT
ACCGTCGACCTCTAGCTAGAGCTTGGCGTAATCATGGTCATAGCTGTTTCCTGTGTGAAATTGTTATCCG
CTCACAATTCCACACAACATACGAGCCGGAAGCATAAAGTGTAAAGCCTGGGGTGCCTAATGAGTGAGCT
AACTCACATTAATTGCGTTGCGCTCACTGCCCGCTTTCCAGTCGGGAAACCTGTCGTGCCAGCTGCATTA
ATGAATCGGCCAACGCGCGGGGAGAGGCGGTTTGCGTATTGGGCGCTCTTCCGCTTCCTCGCTCACTGAC
TCGCTGCGCTCGGTCGTTCGGCTGCGGCGAGCGGTATCAGCTCACTCAAAGGCGGTAATACGGTTATCCA
CAGAATCAGGGGATAACGCAGGAAAGAACATGTGAGCAAAAGGCCAGCAAAAGGCCAGGAACCGTAAAAA
GGCCGCGTTGCTGGCGTTTTTCCATAGGCTCCGCCCCCCTGACGAGCATCACAAAAATCGACGCTCAAGT
CAGAGGTGGCGAAACCCGACAGGACTATAAAGATACCAGGCGTTTCCCCCTGGAAGCTCCCTCGTGCGCT
CTCCTGTTCCGACCCTGCCGCTTACCGGATACCTGTCCGCCTTTCTCCCTTCGGGAAGCGTGGCGCTTTC
TCATAGCTCACGCTGTAGGTATCTCAGTTCGGTGTAGGTCGTTCGCTCCAAGCTGGGCTGTGTGCACGAA
CCCCCCGTTCAGCCCGACCGCTGCGCCTTATCCGGTAACTATCGTCTTGAGTCCAACCCGGTAAGACACG
ACTTATCGCCACTGGCAGCAGCCACTGGTAACAGGATTAGCAGAGCGAGGTATGTAGGCGGTGCTACAGA
GTTCTTGAAGTGGTGGCCTAACTACGGCTACACTAGAAGAACAGTATTTGGTATCTGCGCTCTGCTGAAG
CCAGTTACCTTCGGAAAAAGAGTTGGTAGCTCTTGATCCGGCAAACAAACCACCGCTGGTAGCGGTGGTT
TTTTTGTTTGCAAGCAGCAGATTACGCGCAGAAAAAAAGGATCTCAAGAAGATCCTTTGATCTTTTCTAC
GGGGTCTGACGCTCAGTGGAACGAAAACTCACGTTAAGGGATTTTGGTCATGAGATTATCAAAAAGGATC
TTCACCTAGATCCTTTTAAATTAAAAATGAAGTTTTAAATCAATCTAAAGTATATATGAGTAAACTTGGT
CTGACAGTTACCAATGCTTAATCAGTGAGGCACCTATCTCAGCGATCTGTCTATTTCGTTCATCCATAGT
TGCCTGACTCCCCGTCGTGTAGATAACTACGATACGGGAGGGCTTACCATCTGGCCCCAGTGCTGCAATG
ATACCGCGAGACCCACGCTCACCGGCTCCAGATTTATCAGCAATAAACCAGCCAGCCGGAAGGGCCGAGC
GCAGAAGTGGTCCTGCAACTTTATCCGCCTCCATCCAGTCTATTAATTGTTGCCGGGAAGCTAGAGTAAG
TAGTTCGCCAGTTAATAGTTTGCGCAACGTTGTTGCCATTGCTACAGGCATCGTGGTGTCACGCTCGTCG
TTTGGTATGGCTTCATTCAGCTCCGGTTCCCAACGATCAAGGCGAGTTACATGATCCCCCATGTTGTGCA
AAAAAGCGGTTAGCTCCTTCGGTCCTCCGATCGTTGTCAGAAGTAAGTTGGCCGCAGTGTTATCACTCAT
GGTTATGGCAGCACTGCATAATTCTCTTACTGTCATGCCATCCGTAAGATGCTTTTCTGTGACTGGTGAG
TACTCAACCAAGTCATTCTGAGAATAGTGTATGCGGCGACCGAGTTGCTCTTGCCCGGCGTCAATACGGG
ATAATACCGCGCCACATAGCAGAACTTTAAAAGTGCTCATCATTGGAAAACGTTCTTCGGGGCGAAAACT
CTCAAGGATCTTACCGCTGTTGAGATCCAGTTCGATGTAACCCACTCGTGCACCCAACTGATCTTCAGCA
TCTTTTACTTTCACCAGCGTTTCTGGGTGAGCAAAAACAGGAAGGCAAAATGCCGCAAAAAAGGGAATAA
GGGCGACACGGAAATGTTGAATACTCATACTCTTCCTTTTTCAATATTATTGAAGCATTTATCAGGGTTA
TTGTCTCATGAGCGGATACATATTTGAATGTATTTAGAAAAATAAACAAATAGGGGTTCCGCGCACATTT
CCCCGAAAAGTGCCACCTGACGTC
Features (pLannotate 1.2.2; 24 found; start..end, strand, type, name):
     28..80      -  misc_feature   bom (fragment): basis of mobility region from pBR322
    235..614     +  enhancer       CMV enhancer: human cytomegalovirus immediate early enhancer
    615..818     +  promoter       CMV promoter: human cytomegalovirus (CMV) immediate early promoter
    814..847     +  LTR            5' LTR (truncated) (fragment): truncated 5' long terminal repeat (LTR) from HIV-1
    863..881     +  promoter       T7 promoter: promoter for bacteriophage T7 RNA polymerase
    960..1106    +  CDS            App (fragment): A4_MOUSE - Experimental evidence at protein level: Swiss-Prot protein existence level 1. N-APP binds TNFRSF21 triggering caspase activation and degeneration of both neuronal cell bodies (via caspase-3) and axons (via caspase-6). From Mus musculus (Mouse).
   1213..1234    +  CDS            9xHis (fragment): 9xHis affinity tag
   1260..1694    +  CDS            EGFP (fragment): the original enhanced GFP (Yang et al., 1996) mammalian codon-optimized
   1704..2183    +  CDS            Prkar1b (fragment): KAP1_MOUSE - Experimental evidence at protein level: Swiss-Prot protein existence level 1. Regulatory subunit of the cAMP-dependent protein kinases involved in cAMP signaling in cells. From Mus musculus (Mouse).
   2226..2477    +  CDS            VC155: C-terminal fragment of mVenus for use in bimolecular fluorescence complementation (BiFC) (Kodama and Hu, 2010)
   2513..2737    +  polyA_signal   bGH poly(A) signal: bovine growth hormone polyadenylation signal
   2741..2762    +  promoter       SV40 promoter (fragment): SV40 enhancer and early promoter
   2783..3211    +  rep_origin     f1 ori (sequence partly withheld): f1 bacteriophage origin of replication; arrow indicates direction of (+) strand synthesis
   3225..3554    +  promoter       SV40 promoter: SV40 enhancer and early promoter
   3621..4412    +  CDS            neo: KKA2_KLEPN - Also known as kan, nptII. Experimental evidence at protein level: Swiss-Prot protein existence level 1. Resistance to kanamycin, neomycin, paromomycin, ribostamycin, butirosin and gentamicin B. From Klebsiella pneumoniae.
   4436..4594    +  CDS            ble (fragment): BLE_KLEPN - Experimental evidence at protein level: Swiss-Prot protein existence level 1. Binding protein with a strong affinity to the bleomycin family of antibiotics. Binds to CL990; an antimitotic-antibiotic compound. From Klebsiella pneumoniae.
   4589..4710    +  polyA_signal   SV40 poly(A) signal: SV40 polyadenylation signal
   4783..4799    -  protein_bind   lac operator: The lac repressor binds to the lac operator to inhibit transcription in E. coli. This inhibition can be relieved by adding lactose or isopropyl-β-D-thiogalactopyranoside (IPTG). lac repressor encoded by lacI
   4807..4837    -  promoter       lac promoter: promoter for the E. coli lac operon
   4852..4873    -  protein_bind   CAP binding site: CAP binding activates transcription in the presence of cAMP. E. coli catabolite activator protein
   4886..4978    -  CDS            lacI (fragment): lac repressor; lacI; The lac repressor binds to the lac operator to inhibit transcription in E. coli. This inhibition can be relieved by adding lactose or isopropyl-β-D-thiogalactopyranoside (IPTG).
   5161..5749    -  rep_origin     ori: high-copy-number ColE1/pMB1/pBR322/pUC origin of replication
   5920..6780    -  CDS            AmpR: β-lactamase; bla; confers resistance to ampicillin, carbenicillin, and related antibiotics
   6781..6885    -  promoter       AmpR promoter: bla
