[The description below was written by a language model from this plasmid's Addgene catalogue record and pLannotate feature annotations shown in this document.]
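Description:
pcDNA3.1(-)-Green Falcan10 is a mammalian expression plasmid encoding Green Falcan10, a genetically encoded green fluorescent indicator for imaging cAMP. It is built on the pcDNA3.1(-) backbone and is about 6.9 kb according to the full sequence record. In E. coli it replicates from a high-copy ColE1/pUC-type origin and is selected with ampicillin through the β-lactamase gene and its own promoter. An f1 origin is also present. For mammalian cells, the backbone carries a neomycin phosphotransferase cassette driven by the SV40 enhancer/early promoter and terminated by an SV40 polyadenylation signal, which allows G418 selection of stable lines.

The 1,521 bp insert was cloned between EcoRI and HindIII sites, both retained. It sits downstream of the human CMV immediate-early enhancer and promoter and upstream of the bovine growth hormone polyadenylation signal. A T7 promoter lies between the CMV promoter and the insert. The automated annotation of the coding region shows a histidine-tag fragment, an N-terminal portion of an EGFP-like protein, a segment matching the mouse PKA regulatory subunit Prkar1b, and a C-terminal GFP-family fragment (called as the mVenus VC155 piece). This layout suggests a single-fluorophore sensor in which a cAMP-binding domain is inserted into a split green fluorescent protein, so that ligand binding alters fluorescence, although the record does not describe the mechanism. A short upstream match to mouse App and the small HIV-1 LTR, ble and lacI fragments are probably annotation artefacts or backbone remnants. The associated work describes a series of GFP-based indicators covering a wide range of cAMP concentrations, but the record does not give this variant's affinity.
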