Addgene plasmid #199707: pcDNA3.1(-)-Green Falcan10
Purpose: green fluorescent indicator for cAMP imaging
Depositing lab: Tetsuya Kitaguchi. Depositing organization: Tokyo Institute of Technology. Publication: Development of green fluorescent protein-based cAMP indicators for covering a wide range of cAMP concentrations. Hiasa S, Fujimori T, Aiki S, Ueda H, Tsuboi T, Kitaguchi T. RSC Adv. 2023 May 22;13(23):15514-15520. doi: 10.1039/d3ra01390a. eCollection 2023 May 22. PubMed 37223420.
Backbone
  Vector backbone: pcDNA3.1(-)
  Vector type: Mammalian Expression
Growth in bacteria
  Bacterial resistance: Ampicillin, 100 μg/mL
  Growth temperature: 37°C
  Growth strain: DH5alpha
  Copy number: High Copy
Gene/Insert
  Gene/Insert name: Green Falcan10
  Insert size (bp): 1521
  Promoter: CMV
  Cloning method: Restriction Enzyme; 5′ cloning site EcoRI (not destroyed); 3′ cloning site HindIII (not destroyed)
  Sequencing primers: 5′ CGCAAATGGGCGGTAGGCGTG
Terms and licenses: Academic/Nonprofit Terms; Industry Terms: Not Available to Industry
How to cite: pcDNA3.1(-)-Green Falcan10 was a gift from Tetsuya Kitaguchi (Addgene plasmid # 199707 ; http://n2t.net/addgene:199707 ; RRID:Addgene_199707)
